Addgene plasmid #208702: pAAV-hSyn-GRAB-rDA3m
Purpose: Expresses the genetically-encoded fluorescent dopamine (DA) sensor GRAB_rDA3m in neurons
Depositing lab: Yulong Li. Depositing organization: Peking University. Publication: Improved green and red GRAB sensors for monitoring dopaminergic activity in vivo. Zhuo Y, Luo B, Yi X, Dong H, Miao X, Wan J, Williams JT, Campbell MG, Cai R, Qian T, Li F, Weber SJ, Wang L, Li B, Wei Y, Li G, Wang H, Zheng Y, Zhao Y, Wolf ME, Zhu Y, Watabe-Uchida M, Li Y. Nat Methods. 2023 Nov 30. doi: 10.1038/s41592-023-02100-w. PubMed 38036855.
Backbone
  Vector backbone: pAAV
  Vector type: AAV
Growth in bacteria
  Bacterial resistance: Ampicillin, 100 μg/mL
  Growth temperature: 37°C
  Growth strain: NEB Stable
  Copy number: High Copy
Gene/Insert
  Gene/Insert name: GPCR activation based dopamine (DA) sensor GRAB_rDA3m (alt names: GRAB_rDA3m; rDA3m)
  Species: H. sapiens (human)
  Promoter: hSyn
  Cloning method: Gibson Cloning
  Sequencing primers: 5′ ACGGGCGCGACCATCTGCGC; 3′ CATTAAAGCAGCGTATCC
Terms and licenses: Academic/Nonprofit Terms; Industry Terms: Not Available to Industry
Depositor comments: Please visit https://doi.org/10.1101/2023.08.24.554559 for biorxiv preprint
How to cite: pAAV-hSyn-GRAB-rDA3m was a gift from Yulong Li (Addgene plasmid # 208702 ; http://n2t.net/addgene:208702 ; RRID:Addgene_208702)
