[The description below was written by a language model from this plasmid's Addgene catalogue record and pLannotate feature annotations shown in this document.]
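Description:
pAAV-hSyn-GRAB-rDA3m is an adeno-associated virus transfer plasmid (pAAV backbone, about 6.5 kb) for neuronal expression of GRAB_rDA3m, a red genetically encoded fluorescent dopamine sensor. It is maintained in bacteria as a high-copy plasmid through a ColE1/pUC-type origin and selected with ampicillin via the β-lactamase gene. An f1 phage origin is also present. The annotation finds a full AAV2 inverted terminal repeat downstream of the cassette but only short ITR fragments upstream. This may reflect the difficulty of sequencing and annotating these repeats. The use of a recombination-deficient growth strain is consistent with the known instability of ITRs.

Between the ITRs, the human synapsin I (hSyn) promoter restricts expression to neurons. The sensor open reading frame follows the GPCR-activation-based (GRAB) design, in which a dopamine receptor scaffold is interrupted by a fluorescent protein module so that ligand-induced conformational change alters fluorescence. The automated feature calls fit this layout. An N-terminal segment matches a D1-type dopamine receptor, and the rabbit label simply reflects the closest database homolog, since the catalogue lists the insert as human. A central segment is labelled HyPerRed, which most likely reflects a circularly permuted red fluorescent protein shared with that indicator. A C-terminal segment matched to an aminergic receptor (Taar4) probably represents the remaining receptor sequence. A WPRE enhances transcript stability and expression, and the human growth hormone polyadenylation signal terminates the transcript.

The plasmid is used to package recombinant AAV, or for direct transfection, to monitor dopamine release optically in neurons. This includes in vivo recordings of dopaminergic activity, where its red emission permits pairing with green sensors.
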