Features (pLannotate 1.2.2; 17 found; start..end, strand, type, name):
      4..31      +  repeat_region  AAV2 ITR (fragment): inverted terminal repeat of adeno-associated virus serotype 2 inverted
     60..87      +  repeat_region  AAV2 ITR (fragment): inverted terminal repeat of adeno-associated virus serotype 2 inverted
    137..559     +  promoter       hSyn promoter (fragment): human synapsin I promoter; confers neuron-specific expression (Kügler et al., 2003)
    699..1235    +  CDS            DRD1: DRD1_RABIT - Protein inferred from homology: Swiss-Prot protein existence level 3. Dopamine receptor whose activity is mediated by G proteins which activate adenylyl cyclase. From Oryctolagus cuniculus (Rabbit).
   1265..1987    +  CDS            HyPerRed (fragment): red fluorescent genetically encoded indicator for H2O2 ()
   2007..2234    +  CDS            Taar4 (fragment): TAAR4_MOUSE - Also known as Gm226. Experimental evidence at transcript level: Swiss-Prot protein existence level 2. Olfactory receptor specific for 2-phenylethylamine, a trace amine present at high concentration in the urine of carnivore species, playing a key role in fear and avoidance responses. 2-phenylethylamine acts as a kairomone in the chemical detection of carnivore odor and triggers fear in mice. This receptor is probably mediated by the G(s)- class of G-proteins which activate adenylate cyclase. From Mus musculus (Mouse).
   2556..2580    +  misc_feature   MCS (fragment): pBluescript multiple cloning site
   2580..3168    +  misc_feature   WPRE: woodchuck hepatitis virus posttranscriptional regulatory element
   3200..3676    +  polyA_signal   hGH poly(A) signal: human growth hormone polyadenylation signal
   3716..3856    +  repeat_region  AAV2 ITR: inverted terminal repeat of adeno-associated virus serotype 2 inverted
   3861..3912    -  misc_feature   bom (fragment): basis of mobility region from pBR322
   3931..4386    +  rep_origin     f1 ori (sequence partly withheld): f1 bacteriophage origin of replication; arrow indicates direction of (+) strand synthesis
   4387..4436    -  misc_feature   bom (fragment): basis of mobility region from pBR322
   4538..4573    -  CDS            rop (fragment): Rop protein, which maintains plasmids at low copy number; rop
   4668..4772    +  promoter       AmpR promoter: bla
   4773..5633    +  CDS            AmpR: β-lactamase; bla; confers resistance to ampicillin, carbenicillin, and related antibiotics
   5804..6392    +  rep_origin     ori: high-copy-number ColE1/pMB1/pBR322/pUC origin of replication
>Addgene plasmid #208702 | pAAV-hSyn-GRAB-rDA3m | addgene full sequence | sequence record 412467 | Addgene NGS Result
CAGCTGCGCGCTCGCTCGCTCACTGAGGCCGCCCGGGCGTCGGGCGACCTTTGGTCGCCCGGCCTCAGTG
AGCGAGCGAGCGCGCAGAGAGGGAGTGGCCAACTCCATCACTAGGGGTTCCTGCGGCCGCACGCGTATGA
GGCGGGGTGGGGGTGCCTACCTGACGACCGACCCCGACCCACTGGACAAGCACCCAACCCCCATTCCCCA
AATTGCGCATCCCCTATCAGAGAGGGGGAGGGGAAACAGGATGCGGCGAGGCGCGTGCGCACTGCCAGCT
TCAGCACCGCGGACAGTGCCTTCGCCCCCGCCTGGCGGCGCGCGCCACCGCCGCCTCAGCACTGAAGGCG
CGCTGACGTCACTCGCCGGTCCCCCGCAAACTCCCCTTCCCGGCCACCTTGGTCGCGTCCGCGCCGCCGC
CGGCCCAGCCGGACCGCACCACGCGAGGCGCGAGATAGGGGGGCACGGGCGCGACCATCTGCGCTGCGGC
GCCGGCGACTCAGCGCTGCCTCAGTCTGCGGTGGGCAGCGGAGGAGTCGTGTCGTGCCTGAGAGCGCAGT
CGAGAAACCGGTGCCACCATGAGGACTCTGAACACCTCTGCCATGGACGGGACTGGGCTGGTGGTGGAGA
GGGACTTCTCTGTTCGTATCCTCACTGCCTGTTTCCTGTCGCTGCTCATCCTGTCCACGCTCCTGGGGAA
CACGCTGGTCTGTGCTGCCGTTATCAGGTTCCGACACCTGCGGTCCAAGGTGACCAACTTCTTTGTCATC
TCCTTGGCTGTGTCAGATCTCTTGGTGGCCGTCCTGGTCATGCCCTGGAAGGCAGTGGCTGAGATTGCTG
GCTTCTGGCCCTTTGGGTCCTTCTGTAACATCTGGGTGGCCTTTGACATCATGTGCTCCACTGCATCCAT
CCTCAACCTCTGTGTGATCAGCGTGGACAGGTATTGGGCTATCTCCAGCCCTGAGCGGTATGAGAGAAAG
ATGACCCCCAAGGCAGCCTTCATCCTGATCAGTGTGGCATGGACCTTGTCTGTACTCATCTCCTTCATCC
CAGTGCAGCTCAGCTGGCACAAGGCAAAACCCACAAGCCCCTCTGATGGAAATGCCACTTCCCTGGCTGA
GACCATAGACAACTGTGACTCCAGCCTCAGCAGGACATATGCCATCTCATCCTCTGTAATAAGCTTTTAC
ATCCCTGTGGCCATCATGATTGTCTGCTACACCAGGATCTACAGGATTGCTCAGAAAAAGCTCTCCTCCT
TCATGGTTTCCGAGCGGATGTACCCCGAGGACGGCGCCCTGAAGAGCGAGATCAAGAAGGGGCTGAGGCT
GAAGGACGGCGGCCACTACGCCGCCGAGGTCAAGACCACCTACAAGGCCAAGAAGCCCGTGCAGCTGCCC
GGCGCCTACATCGTGGACATCAAGTTGGACATCGTGTCCCACAACGAGGACTACACCATCGTGGAACAGT
GCGAACGCGCCGAGGGCCGCCACTCCACCGGCGGCATGGACGAGCTGTACAAGGGAGGTACAGGCGGGAG
TCTGGTGAGCAAGGGCGAGGAGGATAACATGGCCATCATCAAGGAGTTCATGCGCTTCAAGGTGCACATG
GAGGGCTCCGTGAACGGCCACGAGTTCGAGATCGAGGGCGAGGGCGAGGGCCGCCCCTACGAGGCCTTTC
AGACCGCTAAGCTGAAGGTGACCAAGGGTGGCCCCCTGCCCTTCGCCTGGGACATCCTGTCCCCTCAGTT
CATGTACGGCTCCAAGGCCTACATTAAGCACCCAGCCGACATCCCCGACTACTTCAAGTCGTCCTTCCCC
GAGGGCTTCAGGTGGGAGCGCGTGATGAACTTCGAGGACGGCGGCATTATTCACGTGAACCAGGACTCCT
CCCTGCAGGACGGCGTATTCATCTACAAGGTGAAGCTGCGCGGCACCAACTTCCCCCCCGACGGCCCCGT
AATGCAGAAGAAAACTATGGGGTGGGAACATCGGAAGGACGACCTTAAAAGAGAAACTAAAGTCCTGAAG
ACTCTGTCGGTGATCATGGGTGTGTTTGTGTGCTGTTGGCTACCTTTCTTCATCTTGAACTGCATTTTGC
CCTTCTGTGGGTCTGGGGAGACGCAGCCCTTCTGCATTGATTCCAACACCTTTGACGTGTTTGTGTGGTT
TGGGTGGGCTAATTCATCCTTGAACCCCATCATTTATGCCTTTAATGCTGATTTTCGGAAGGCATTTTCA
ACCCTCTTAGGATGCTACAGACTTTGCCCTGCGACGAATAATGCCATAGAGACGGTGAGTATCAATAACA
ATGGGGCCGCGATGTTTTCCAGCCATCATGAGCCACGAGGCTCCATCTCCAAGGAGTGCAATCTGGTTTA
CCTGATCCCACATGCTGTGGGCTCCTCTGAGGACCTGAAAAAGGAGGAGGCAGCTGGCATCGCCAGACCC
TTGGAGAAGCTGTCCCCAGCCCTATCGGTCATATTGGACTATGACACTGACGTCTCTCTGGAGAAGATCC
AACCCATCACACAAAACGGTCAGCACCCAACCTGAGAATTCGATATCAAGCTTATCGATAATCAACCTCT
GGATTACAAAATTTGTGAAAGATTGACTGGTATTCTTAACTATGTTGCTCCTTTTACGCTATGTGGATAC
GCTGCTTTAATGCCTTTGTATCATGCTATTGCTTCCCGTATGGCTTTCATTTTCTCCTCCTTGTATAAAT
CCTGGTTGCTGTCTCTTTATGAGGAGTTGTGGCCCGTTGTCAGGCAACGTGGCGTGGTGTGCACTGTGTT
TGCTGACGCAACCCCCACTGGTTGGGGCATTGCCACCACCTGTCAGCTCCTTTCCGGGACTTTCGCTTTC
CCCCTCCCTATTGCCACGGCGGAACTCATCGCCGCCTGCCTTGCCCGCTGCTGGACAGGGGCTCGGCTGT
TGGGCACTGACAATTCCGTGGTGTTGTCGGGGAAATCATCGTCCTTTCCTTGGCTGCTCGCCTATGTTGC
CACCTGGATTCTGCGCGGGACGTCCTTCTGCTACGTCCCTTCGGCCCTCAATCCAGCGGACCTTCCTTCC
CGCGGCCTGCTGCCGGCTCTGCGGCCTCTTCCGCGTCTTCGCCTTCGCCCTCAGACGAGTCGGATCTCCC
TTTGGGCCGCCTCCCCGCATCGATACCGAGCGCTGCTCGAGAGATCTACGGGTGGCATCCCTGTGACCCC
TCCCCAGTGCCTCTCCTGGCCCTGGAAGTTGCCACTCCAGTGCCCACCAGCCTTGTCCTAATAAAATTAA
GTTGCATCATTTTGTCTGACTAGGTGTCCTTCTATAATATTATGGGGTGGAGGGGGGTGGTATGGAGCAA
GGGGCAAGTTGGGAAGACAACCTGTAGGGCCTGCGGGGTCTATTGGGAACCAAGCTGGAGTGCAGTGGCA
CAATCTTGGCTCACTGCAATCTCCGCCTCCTGGGTTCAAGCGATTCTCCTGCCTCAGCCTCCCGAGTTGT
TGGGATTCCAGGCATGCATGACCAGGCTCAGCTAATTTTTGTTTTTTTGGTAGAGACGGGGTTTCACCAT
ATTGGCCAGGCTGGTCTCCAACTCCTAATCTCAGGTGATCTACCCACCTTGGCCTCCCAAATTGCTGGGA
TTACAGGCGTGAACCACTGCTCCCTTCCCTGTCCTTCTGATTTTGTAGGTAACCACGTGCGGACCGAGCG
GCCGCAGGAACCCCTAGTGATGGAGTTGGCCACTCCCTCTCTGCGCGCTCGCTCGCTCACTGAGGCCGGG
CGACCAAAGGTCGCCCGACGCCCGGGCTTTGCCCGGGCGGCCTCAGTGAGCGAGCGAGCGCGCAGCTGCC
TGCAGGGGCGCCTGATGCGGTATTTTCTCCTTACGCATCTGTGCGGTATTTCACACCGCATA
[95 nt withheld, positions 3913-4007]
T
[46 nt withheld, positions 4009-4054]
C
[141 nt withheld, positions 4056-4196]
CCTTTGACGTTGGAGTCCACGTTCTTT
[37 nt withheld, positions 4224-4260]
ACTCTATCTCGGGCTATTCTTTTGATTTATAAGGGATTTTGCCGATTTCGGTCTATTGGTTAAAAAATGA
GCTGATTTAACAAAAATTTAACGCGAATTTTAACAAAATATTAACGTTTACAATTTTATGGTGCACTCTC
AGTACAATCTGCTCTGATGCCGCATAGTTAAGCCAGCCCCGACACCCGCCAACACCCGCTGACGCGCCCT
GACGGGCTTGTCTGCTCCCGGCATCCGCTTACAGACAAGCTGTGACCGTCTCCGGGAGCTGCATGTGTCA
GAGGTTTTCACCGTCATCACCGAAACGCGCGAGACGAAAGGGCCTCGTGATACGCCTATTTTTATAGGTT
AATGTCATGATAATAATGGTTTCTTAGACGTCAGGTGGCACTTTTCGGGGAAATGTGCGCGGAACCCCTA
TTTGTTTATTTTTCTAAATACATTCAAATATGTATCCGCTCATGAGACAATAACCCTGATAAATGCTTCA
ATAATATTGAAAAAGGAAGAGTATGAGTATTCAACATTTCCGTGTCGCCCTTATTCCCTTTTTTGCGGCA
TTTTGCCTTCCTGTTTTTGCTCACCCAGAAACGCTGGTGAAAGTAAAAGATGCTGAAGATCAGTTGGGTG
CACGAGTGGGTTACATCGAACTGGATCTCAACAGCGGTAAGATCCTTGAGAGTTTTCGCCCCGAAGAACG
TTTTCCAATGATGAGCACTTTTAAAGTTCTGCTATGTGGCGCGGTATTATCCCGTATTGACGCCGGGCAA
GAGCAACTCGGTCGCCGCATACACTATTCTCAGAATGACTTGGTTGAGTACTCACCAGTCACAGAAAAGC
ATCTTACGGATGGCATGACAGTAAGAGAATTATGCAGTGCTGCCATAACCATGAGTGATAACACTGCGGC
CAACTTACTTCTGACAACGATCGGAGGACCGAAGGAGCTAACCGCTTTTTTGCACAACATGGGGGATCAT
GTAACTCGCCTTGATCGTTGGGAACCGGAGCTGAATGAAGCCATACCAAACGACGAGCGTGACACCACGA
TGCCTGTAGCAATGGCAACAACGTTGCGCAAACTATTAACTGGCGAACTACTTACTCTAGCTTCCCGGCA
ACAATTAATAGACTGGATGGAGGCGGATAAAGTTGCAGGACCACTTCTGCGCTCGGCCCTTCCGGCTGGC
TGGTTTATTGCTGATAAATCTGGAGCCGGTGAGCGTGGGTCTCGCGGTATCATTGCAGCACTGGGGCCAG
ATGGTAAGCCCTCCCGTATCGTAGTTATCTACACGACGGGGAGTCAGGCAACTATGGATGAACGAAATAG
ACAGATCGCTGAGATAGGTGCCTCACTGATTAAGCATTGGTAACTGTCAGACCAAGTTTACTCATATATA
CTTTAGATTGATTTAAAACTTCATTTTTAATTTAAAAGGATCTAGGTGAAGATCCTTTTTGATAATCTCA
TGACCAAAATCCCTTAACGTGAGTTTTCGTTCCACTGAGCGTCAGACCCCGTAGAAAAGATCAAAGGATC
TTCTTGAGATCCTTTTTTTCTGCGCGTAATCTGCTGCTTGCAAACAAAAAAACCACCGCTACCAGCGGTG
GTTTGTTTGCCGGATCAAGAGCTACCAACTCTTTTTCCGAAGGTAACTGGCTTCAGCAGAGCGCAGATAC
CAAATACTGTTCTTCTAGTGTAGCCGTAGTTAGGCCACCACTTCAAGAACTCTGTAGCACCGCCTACATA
CCTCGCTCTGCTAATCCTGTTACCAGTGGCTGCTGCCAGTGGCGATAAGTCGTGTCTTACCGGGTTGGAC
TCAAGACGATAGTTACCGGATAAGGCGCAGCGGTCGGGCTGAACGGGGGGTTCGTGCACACAGCCCAGCT
TGGAGCGAACGACCTACACCGAACTGAGATACCTACAGCGTGAGCTATGAGAAAGCGCCACGCTTCCCGA
AGGGAGAAAGGCGGACAGGTATCCGGTAAGCGGCAGGGTCGGAACAGGAGAGCGCACGAGGGAGCTTCCA
GGGGGAAACGCCTGGTATCTTTATAGTCCTGTCGGGTTTCGCCACCTCTGACTTGAGCGTCGATTTTTGT
GATGCTCGTCAGGGGGGCGGAGCCTATGGAAAAACGCCAGCAACGCGGCCTTTTTACGGTTCCTGGCCTT
TTGCTGGCCTTTTGCTCACATGTCCTGCAGG
